Addgene plasmid #37446: pLentiN 18E6no*
Purpose: Lentiviral expression of HPV 18E6no* in mammalian cells
Depositing lab: Karl Munger. Depositing organization: Brigham and Women's Hospital. Publication: Activation of cap dependent translation by mucosal Human Papillomavirus E6 proteins is dependent on the integrity of the LXXLL binding motif. Spangle J, Ghosh-Choudhury N, Munger K. J Virol. 2012 May 2. 10.1128/JVI.00487-12 PubMed 22553330.
Backbone
  Vector backbone: pLenti 6.3/V5 DEST
  Backbone manufacturer: Invitrogen
  Backbone size w/o insert (bp): 9387
  Total vector size (bp): 8636
  Vector type: Mammalian Expression, Lentiviral
  Selectable markers: Blasticidin
Growth in bacteria
  Bacterial resistance: Ampicillin, 100 μg/mL
  Growth temperature: 37°C
  Growth strain: Stbl3
  Copy number: High Copy
Gene/Insert
  Gene/Insert name: HPV 18E6no* (alt names: HPV 18E6; E6; HpV18gp1)
  Species: HPV
  Insert size (bp): 555
  Mutation: V44A
  GenBank ID: NC_001357.1 NP_040310.1
  Entrez Gene: E6 (a.k.a. HpV18gp1)
  Promoter: CMV
  Tag / fusion protein: Flag (N terminal on insert); HA (N terminal on insert)
  Cloning method: Gateway Cloning
  Sequencing primers: 5′ CMV forward; 3′ V5 reverse
Terms and licenses: Academic/Nonprofit Terms; Industry Terms: Not Available to Industry
How to cite: pLentiN 18E6no* was a gift from Karl Munger (Addgene plasmid # 37446 ; http://n2t.net/addgene:37446 ; RRID:Addgene_37446)
