[The description below was written by a language model from this plasmid's Addgene catalogue record.]
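Description:
pLentiN 18E6no* is a lentiviral mammalian expression plasmid built on the Invitrogen pLenti 6.3/V5 DEST Gateway destination backbone. It is maintained in bacteria as a high-copy plasmid under ampicillin selection, and the recorded host is a recombination-deficient strain of the kind normally used to keep lentiviral repeat sequences stable. Transduced or transfected mammalian cells are selected with blasticidin. The total size is given as about 8.6 kb, smaller than the empty destination vector. This fits Gateway recombination, in which the larger destination cassette is swapped out for a short insert.

The payload is a 555 bp open reading frame encoding the E6 oncoprotein of human papillomavirus type 18, expressed from the CMV promoter and carrying Flag and HA epitope tags at its N terminus for detection and immunoprecipitation. The insert bears a V44A substitution. The "no*" designation suggests a version intended to produce full-length E6 without the spliced E6* isoforms, but the record does not explain the name or the functional consequence of the mutation. Although the backbone normally offers a C-terminal V5 tag, and a V5 reverse primer site is noted, the record lists only the N-terminal tags, so it is not stated whether V5 is fused to the protein.

The stated purpose is lentiviral delivery and stable expression of HPV18 E6 in mammalian cells. The associated publication concerns activation of cap-dependent translation by mucosal HPV E6 proteins and its dependence on the LXXLL binding motif. No feature table was supplied, so individual elements such as LTRs, the packaging signal and the replication origin are not itemised in the record.
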