>Addgene plasmid #37446 | pLentiN 18E6no* | addgene partial sequence | sequence record 50784 | CMV-F 5'-CGCAAATGGGCGGTAGGCGTG-3'
CGTCAGATCGCCTGGAGACGCCATCCACGCTGTTTTGACCTCCATAGAAGACACCGACTCTAGAGGATCC
ACTAGTCCAGTGTGGTGGAATTCTGCAGATATCAACAAGTTTGTACAAAAAAGCAGGCTCCGCGGCCGCC
CCCTTCACCATGGACTACAAGGATGACGATGACAAGCTCGATGGAGGATACCCATACGATGTTCCAGATT
ACGCTGATTCGACTGGAATGGCGCGCTTTGAGGATCCAACACGGCGACCCTACAAGCTACCTGATCTGTG
CACGGAACTGAACACTTCACTGCAAGACATAGAAATAACCTGTGTATATTGCAAGACAGTATTGGAACTT
ACAGAGGCATTTGAATTTGCATTTAAAGATTTATTTGTGGTGTATAGAGACAGTATACCGCATGCTGCAT
GCCATAAATGTATAGATTTTTATTCTAGAATTAGAGAATTAAGACATTATTCAGACTCTGTGTATGGAGA
CACATTGGAAAAACTAACTAACACTGGGTTATACAATTTATTAATAAGGTGCCTGCGGTGCCAGAAACCG
TTGAATCCAGCAGAAAAACTTAGACACCTTAATGAAAAACGACGATTTCACAACATAGCTGGGCACTATA
GAGGCCAGTGCCATTCGTGCTGCAACCGAGCACGACAGGAACGACTCCAACGACGCAGAGAAACACAAGT
ATAAAAGGGTGGGCGCGCCGACCCAGCTTTCTTGTACAAAGTGGTTGATATCCAGCACAGTGGCGGCCGC
TCGAGTCTAGAGGGCCCGCGGTTCGAAGGTAAGCCTATCCCTAACCCTCTCCTCGGTCTCGATTCTACGC
GTACCGGTTAGTAATGATCGACAATCA
